>Addgene plasmid #66614 | pEYFP-Sec24D | addgene partial sequence | sequence record 116780 | CMV-F 5'-CGCAAATGGGCGGTAGGCGTG-3'
AGTGAACCGTCAGATCCGCTAGCGCTACCGGTCGCCACCATGGTGAGCAAGGGCGAGGAGCTGTTCACCG
GGGTGGTGCCCATCCTGGTCGAGCTGGACGGCGACGTAAACGGCCACAAGTTCAGCGTGTCCGGCGAGGG
CGAGGGCGATGCCACCTACGGCAAGCTGACCCTGAAGTTCATCTGCACCACCGGCAAGCTGCCCGTGCCC
TGGCCCACCCTCGTGACCACCTTCGGCTACGGCCTGCAGTGCTTCGCCCGCTACCCCGACCACATGAAGC
AGCACGACTTCTTCAAGTCCGCCATGCCCGAAGGCTACGTCCAGGAGCGCACCATCTTCTTCAAGGACGA
CGGCAACTACAAGACCCGCGCCGAGGTGAAGTTCGAGGGCGACACCCTGGTGAACCGCATCGAGCTGAAG
GGCATCGACTTCAAGGAGGACGGCAACATCCTGGGGCACAAGCTGGAGTACAACTACAACAGCCACAACG
TCTATATCATGGCCGACAAGCAGAAGAACGGCATCAAGGTGAACTTCAAGATCCGCCACAACATCGAGGA
CGGCAGCGTGCAGCTCGCCGACCACTACCAGCAGAACACCCCCATCGGCGACGGCCCCGTGCTGCTGCCC
GACAACCACTACCTGAGCTACCAGTCCGCCCTGAGCAAAGACCCCAACGAGAAGCGCGATCACATGGTCC
TGCTGGAGTTCGTGACCGCCGCCGGGATCACTCTCGGCATGGACGAGCTGTACAAGTCCGGACTCAGATC
TCGAGCTCAAGCTTCG
