>Addgene plasmid #66614 | pEYFP-Sec24D | addgene partial sequence | sequence record 116782 | hSMAD1-F2 5'-TGAGTTTGGACAAACCACAAC-3'
TTTGTGATGCTATTGCTTTATTTGTAACCATTATAAGCTGCAATAAACAAGTTAACAACAACAATTGCAT
TCATTTTATGTTTCAGGTTCAGGGGGAGGTGTGGGAGGTTTTTTAAAGCAAGTAAAACCTCTACAAATGT
GGTATGGCTGATTATGATCAGTTATCTAGAAAATTAGGCACCAAGAAGGAGATTATCTCCTTGGAAATGC
AACATCAATGACAGAGAAGTTTCAATTAATTAAGCAGCTGACAGATCTCCTTGTGAACACAACAAAGGAA
ATCCACATAAGAAGAGCCTCCGTAAAGTCCTTTGTCTTCTACCAGGAACTGTCGGAAAACCATTTCTGGT
TGTTCTCGCTGCTTTACAATTGTGAGCTTCATTGAATATGGCCTCTTTTGTTGGATAATACCCATTATCA
TTCTGAGTTGTTGAGAGTATGGGTTTCCCACTTCAGGCAGCAATGTCATATCTGTGTTGATATGTGCAAA
AGATGGCACATTAAATATTCCTTGGATCAGTTCTGGTGGGCTGCTTACTCCCAACCACAGGAACATGTGT
AGACCATTAGCCAGTAAGAATATTCCTTCTTCTGAAAGACGGGACTCAGAGCAACGAACGGCAGCAGGTA
ACATTGTACTCTTGACATCTAACGTGTGTATGGGCAGAAGTTGTGGGTAGAAGAAAAGCTGAGAGTCAGC
CACACCCATGGTCATGACCAGCTGTCTCTGGTATGCTCGTTCATCAGTTGAGATCTCTGGTCTGCTGAGT
AGTACACAG
