[The description below was written by a language model from this plasmid's Addgene catalogue record.]
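Description:
pEYFP-Sec24D is a mammalian expression plasmid built on the Clontech pEYFP-C1 backbone, carrying human SEC24D fused in frame to enhanced yellow fluorescent protein. As the "C1" designation implies, the insert sits downstream of the fluorescent protein coding sequence, so EYFP is attached to the N terminus of Sec24D. The plasmid is maintained in E. coli as a high-copy vector under kanamycin selection. The same resistance cassette provides neomycin resistance in mammalian cells, allowing G418 selection of stable transfectants. The record does not list the promoter or other regulatory elements explicitly and no feature table is provided. Vectors of the pEYFP-C1 family generally drive the fusion from the CMV immediate-early promoter with an SV40 polyadenylation signal, but this should be confirmed against the sequence. Cloning sites and any linker between EYFP and Sec24D are also not stated.

Sec24D is one of the Sec24 isoforms that form the inner layer of the COPII coat together with Sec23, taking part in cargo selection and vesicle budding at endoplasmic reticulum exit sites. The stated purpose of the construct is simply to provide a YFP fusion of this protein. Expressed in cultured mammalian cells, the fusion acts as a fluorescent marker for COPII-coated structures and ER exit sites, suitable for live-cell imaging. The associated publication concerns the spatial relationship between COPII at ER exit sites and COPI-coated ER-to-Golgi transport carriers, consistent with use of the construct to follow COPII localisation and dynamics, including alongside spectrally distinct markers of other compartments in the early secretory pathway.
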