Addgene plasmid #66614: pEYFP-Sec24D
Purpose: YFP fusion of Sec24D
Depositing lab: David Stephens. Depositing organization: University of Bristol. Publication: COPI-coated ER-to-Golgi transport complexes segregate from COPII in close proximity to ER exit sites. Stephens DJ, Lin-Marq N, Pagano A, Pepperkok R, Paccaud JP. J Cell Sci. 2000 Jun;113 ( Pt 12):2177-85. PubMed 10825291.
Backbone
  Vector backbone: pEYFP-C1
  Backbone manufacturer: Clontech
  Vector type: Mammalian Expression
  Selectable markers: Neomycin (select with G418)
Growth in bacteria
  Bacterial resistance: Kanamycin, 50 μg/mL
  Growth temperature: 37°C
  Growth strain: DH5alpha
  Copy number: High Copy
Gene/Insert
  Gene/Insert name: Sec24D
  Species: H. sapiens (human)
  Entrez Gene: SEC24D (a.k.a. CLCRP2)
  Tag / fusion protein: EYFP (N terminal on insert)
Terms and licenses: Academic/Nonprofit Terms; Industry Terms: Not Available to Industry
How to cite: pEYFP-Sec24D was a gift from David Stephens (Addgene plasmid # 66614 ; http://n2t.net/addgene:66614 ; RRID:Addgene_66614)
